Addgene plasmid #163130: pLyGo-Ec-4
Purpose: (Empty Backbone) pLyGo cloning vector for periplasmic expression in E. coli of a sequence of interest (LPMO). Vector encoding PhoA signal peptide and the LyGo cassette (SapI-ccdB-SapI)
Depositing lab: Morten Norholm. Depositing organization: Danmarks Tekniske Universitet. Publication: LyGo: A Platform for Rapid Screening of Lytic Polysaccharide Monooxygenase Production. Hernandez-Rollan C, Falkenberg KB, Rennig M, Bertelsen AB, Ipsen JO, Brander S, Daley DO, Johansen KS, Norholm MHH. ACS Synth Biol. 2021 Apr 16;10(4):897-906. doi: 10.1021/acssynbio.1c00034. Epub 2021 Apr 2. PubMed 33797234.
Backbone
  Vector backbone: pET28a
  Backbone size (bp): 5699
  Vector type: Bacterial Expression, Synthetic Biology
  Promoter: T7
Growth in bacteria
  Bacterial resistance: Kanamycin, 50 μg/mL
  Growth temperature: 37°C
  Growth strain: ccdB Survival
  Copy number: Low Copy
Gene/Insert
  Cloning method: Restriction Enzyme
Terms and licenses: Academic/Nonprofit Terms; Industry Terms: Not Available to Industry
Depositor comments: Please visit https://www.biorxiv.org/content/10.1101/2020.11.04.368555v1 for bioRxiv preprint.
How to cite: pLyGo-Ec-4 was a gift from Morten Norholm (Addgene plasmid # 163130 ; http://n2t.net/addgene:163130 ; RRID:Addgene_163130)
