[The description below was written by a language model from this plasmid's Addgene catalogue record and pLannotate feature annotations shown in this document.]
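Description:
pLyGo-Ec-4 is an empty bacterial expression backbone derived from pET28a, designed for periplasmic production of a protein of interest in E. coli, specifically lytic polysaccharide monooxygenases (LPMOs). It is one member of the LyGo platform for rapid screening of LPMO production. The plasmid carries a kanamycin resistance gene (aph(3')-Ia) for selection and replicates from a ColE1/pBR322-type origin accompanied by the rop gene and bom region, consistent with its listing as low copy. An f1 origin is also present. Short hits in the automated annotation to tetracycline resistance, a plant PDK intron, an RSF origin and a T7 gene 10B solubility tag are fragments, most likely backbone remnants or chance matches rather than functional parts.

The expression unit is the standard pET arrangement: a T7 promoter followed by a lac operator and the T7 gene 10 ribosome binding site, closed by the T7 terminator, with a plasmid-borne lacI gene supplying repressor so that transcription is IPTG-inducible in hosts that provide T7 RNA polymerase. According to the catalogue entry, the coding region begins with the PhoA signal peptide, which directs the product to the periplasm. This element is not separately called in the feature table, though an unannotated stretch lies between the RBS and the cassette. Downstream sits the LyGo cassette, a ccdB gene flanked by SapI sites. SapI is a type IIS enzyme that cuts outside its recognition site, so the cassette can be replaced by an insert joined directly to the signal peptide. Because CcdB poisons DNA gyrase, uncut parental plasmid is counterselected in ordinary cloning strains, and the empty vector must be maintained in a ccdB-tolerant strain.
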