Features (pLannotate 1.2.2; 21 found; start..end, strand, type, name):
    574..651     -  promoter       lacI promoter: lacI
    659..938     -  CDS            TcR (fragment): tetracycline efflux protein; tet; confers resistance to tetracycline
    960..978     +  promoter       T7 promoter: promoter for bacteriophage T7 RNA polymerase
    979..1003    +  protein_bind   lac operator: The lac repressor binds to the lac operator to inhibit transcription in E. coli. This inhibition can be relieved by adding lactose or isopropyl-β-D-thiogalactopyranoside (IPTG). lac repressor encoded by lacI
   1017..1039    +  RBS            RBS: efficient ribosome binding site from bacteriophage T7 gene 10 (Olins and Rangwala, 1989)
   1121..1192    +  intron         PDK intron (fragment): pdk; modified pyruvate orthophosphate dikinase intron from Flaveria trinervia 3.0
   1224..1526    +  CDS            ccdB: CcdB, a bacterial toxin that poisons DNA gyrase; ccdB; Plasmids containing the ccdB gene cannot be propagated in standard E. coli strains.
   1545..1594    +  CDS            SET1 (fragment): solubility-enhancement tag derived from T7 phage gene 10B
   1602..1649    +  terminator     T7 terminator: transcription terminator for bacteriophage T7 RNA polymerase
   1686..2114    +  rep_origin     f1 ori (sequence partly withheld): f1 bacteriophage origin of replication; arrow indicates direction of (+) strand synthesis
   2167..2224    +  promoter       AmpR promoter (fragment): bla
   2233..3048    -  CDS            KanR: aminoglycoside phosphotransferase; aph(3')-Ia; confers resistance to kanamycin in bacteria or G418 (Geneticin®) in eukaryotes
   3170..3758    +  rep_origin     ori: high-copy-number ColE1/pMB1/pBR322/pUC origin of replication
   3944..3975    -  misc_feature   bom (fragment): basis of mobility region from pBR322
   3974..3996    +  rep_origin     RSF ori (fragment): Plasmids containing the RSF 1030 origin of replication can be propagated in E. coli cells that contain additional plasmids with compatible origins.
   4001..4140    -  misc_feature   bom: basis of mobility region from pBR322
   4242..4433    -  CDS            rop: Rop protein, which maintains plasmids at low copy number; rop
   4450..4830    +  CDS            YPB1_ECOLX: Protein predicted: Swiss-Prot protein existence level 4. From Escherichia coli.
   4902..5193    -  CDS            TcR (fragment): tetracycline efflux protein; tet; confers resistance to tetracycline
   5208..5229    -  protein_bind   CAP binding site: CAP binding activates transcription in the presence of cAMP. E. coli catabolite activator protein
   5242..573     -  CDS            lacI (across the origin): lac repressor; lacI; The lac repressor binds to the lac operator to inhibit transcription in E. coli. This inhibition can be relieved by adding lactose or isopropyl-β-D-thiogalactopyranoside (IPTG).
>Addgene plasmid #163130 | pLyGo-Ec-4 | addgene full sequence | sequence record 338661 | Addgene NGS Result
AGAACTTAATGGGCCCGCTAACAGCGCGATTTGCTGGTGACCCAATGCGACCAGATGCTCCACGCCCAGT
CGCGTACCGTCTTCATGGGAGAAAATAATACTGTTGATGGGTGTCTGGTCAGAGACATCAAGAAATAACG
CCGGAACATTAGTGCAGGCAGCTTCCACAGCAATGGCATCCTGGTCATCCAGCGGATAGTTAATGATCAG
CCCACTGACGCGTTGCGCGAGAAGATTGTGCACCGCCGCTTTACAGGCTTCGACGCCGCTTCGTTCTACC
ATCGACACCACCACGCTGGCACCCAGTTGATCGGCGCGAGATTTAATCGCCGCGACAATTTGCGACGGCG
CGTGCAGGGCCAGACTGGAGGTGGCAACGCCAATCAGCAACGACTGTTTGCCCGCCAGTTGTTGTGCCAC
GCGGTTGGGAATGTAATTCAGCTCCGCCATCGCCGCTTCCACTTTTTCCCGCGTTTTCGCAGAAACGTGG
CTGGCCTGGTTCACCACGCGGGAAACGGTCTGATAAGAGACACCGGCATACTCTGCGACATCGTATAACG
TTACTGGTTTCACATTCACCACCCTGAATTGACTCTCTTCCGGGCGCTATCATGCCATACCGCGAAAGGT
TTTGCGCCATTCGATGGTGTCCGGGATCTCGACGCTCTCCCTTATGCGACTCCTGCATTAGGAAGCAGCC
CAGTAGTAGGTTGAGGCCGTTGAGCACCGCCGCCGCAAGGAATGGTGCATGCAAGGAGATGGCGCCCAAC
AGTCCCCCGGCCACGGGGCCTGCCACCATACCCACGCCGAAACAAGCGCTCATGAGCCCGAAGTGGCGAG
CCCGATCTTCCCCATCGGTGATGTCGGCGATATAGGCGCCAGCAACCGCACCTGTGGCGCCGGTGATGCC
GGCCACGATGCGTCCGGCGTAGAGGATCGAGATCTCGATCCCGCGAAATTAATACGACTCACTATAGGGG
AATTGTGAGCGGAGAACAATTCCCCTCTAGAAATAATTTGTTTAACTTTAAGAAGGAGATTAACGTATGA
AGCAAAGCACTATTGCACTGGCACTCTTACCGTTACTGTTTACCCCTGTGACAAAAGCCCATCGAAGAGC
TACTAAAAGCCAGATAACAGTATGCGTATTTGCGCGCTGATTTTTGCGGTATAAGAATATATACTGATAT
GTATACCCGAAGTATGTCAAAAAGAGGTATGCTATGCAGTTTAAGGTTTACACCTATAAAAGAGAGAGCC
GTTATCGTCTGTTTGTGGATGTACAGAGTGATATTATTGACACGCCCGGGCGACGGATGGTGATCCCCCT
GGCCAGTGCACGTCTGCTGTCAGATAAAGTCTCCCGTGAACTTTACCCGGTGGTGCATATCGGGGATAAA
AGCTGGCGCATGATGACCACCGATATGGCCAGTGTGCCGGTCTCCGTTATCGGGGAAGAAGTGGCTGATC
TCAGCCACCGCGAAAATGACATCAAAAACGCCATTAACCTGATGTTCTGGGGAATAGGCTCTTCGTAAGA
TCCGGCTGCTAACAAAGCCCGAAAGGAAGCTGAGTTGGCTGCTGCCACCGCTGAGCAATAACTAGCATAA
CCCCTTGGGGCCTCTAAACGGGTCTTGAGGGGTTTTTTGCTGAAAGGAGGAACTATATCCGGATTGGCGA
ATGGG
[124 nt withheld, positions 1686-1809]
C
[91 nt withheld, positions 1811-1901]
A
[49 nt withheld, positions 1903-1951]
CCTTTGACGTTGGAGTCCACGTTCTTT
[37 nt withheld, positions 1979-2015]
ACCCTATCTCGGTCTATTCTTTTGATTTATAAGGGATTTTGCCGATTTCGGCCTATTGGTTAAAAAATGA
GCTGATTTAACAAAAATTTAACGCGAATTTTAACAAAATATTAACGCTTACAATTTAGGTGGCACTTTTC
GGGGAAATGTGCGCGGAACCCCTATTTGTTTATTTTTCTAAATACATTCAAATATGTATCCGCTCATGAA
TTAATTCTTAGAAAAACTCATCGAGCATCAAATGAAACTGCAATTTATTCATATCAGGATTATCAATACC
ATATTTTTGAAAAAGCCGTTTCTGTAATGAAGGAGAAAACTCACCGAGGCAGTTCCATAGGATGGCAAGA
TCCTGGTATCGGTCTGCGATTCCGACTCGTCCAACATCAATACAACCTATTAATTTCCCCTCGTCAAAAA
TAAGGTTATCAAGTGAGAAATCACCATGAGTGACGACTGAATCCGGTGAGAATGGCAAAAGTTTATGCAT
TTCTTTCCAGACTTGTTCAACAGGCCAGCCATTACGCTCGTCATCAAAATCACTCGCATCAACCAAACCG
TTATTCATTCGTGATTGCGCCTGAGCGAGACGAAATACGCGATCGCTGTTAAAAGGACAATTACAAACAG
GAATCGAATGCAACCGGCGCAGGAACACTGCCAGCGCATCAACAATATTTTCACCTGAATCAGGATATTC
TTCTAATACCTGGAATGCTGTTTTCCCGGGGATCGCAGTGGTGAGTAACCATGCATCATCAGGAGTACGG
ATAAAATGCTTGATGGTCGGAAGAGGCATAAATTCCGTCAGCCAGTTTAGTCTGACCATCTCATCTGTAA
CATCATTGGCAACGCTACCTTTGCCATGTTTCAGAAACAACTCTGGCGCATCGGGCTTCCCATACAATCG
ATAGATTGTCGCACCTGATTGCCCGACATTATCGCGAGCCCATTTATACCCATATAAATCAGCATCCATG
TTGGAATTTAATCGCGGCCTAGAGCAAGACGTTTCCCGTTGAATATGGCTCATAACACCCCTTGTATTAC
TGTTTATGTAAGCAGACAGTTTTATTGTTCATGACCAAAATCCCTTAACGTGAGTTTTCGTTCCACTGAG
CGTCAGACCCCGTAGAAAAGATCAAAGGATCTTCTTGAGATCCTTTTTTTCTGCGCGTAATCTGCTGCTT
GCAAACAAAAAAACCACCGCTACCAGCGGTGGTTTGTTTGCCGGATCAAGAGCTACCAACTCTTTTTCCG
AAGGTAACTGGCTTCAGCAGAGCGCAGATACCAAATACTGTCCTTCTAGTGTAGCCGTAGTTAGGCCACC
ACTTCAAGAACTCTGTAGCACCGCCTACATACCTCGCTCTGCTAATCCTGTTACCAGTGGCTGCTGCCAG
TGGCGATAAGTCGTGTCTTACCGGGTTGGACTCAAGACGATAGTTACCGGATAAGGCGCAGCGGTCGGGC
TGAACGGGGGGTTCGTGCACACAGCCCAGCTTGGAGCGAACGACCTACACCGAACTGAGATACCTACAGC
GTGAGCTATGAGAAAGCGCCACGCTTCCCGAAGGGAGAAAGGCGGACAGGTATCCGGTAAGCGGCAGGGT
CGGAACAGGAAAGCGCACGAGGGAGCTTCCAGGGGGAAACGCCTGGTATCTTTATAGTCCTGTCGGGTTT
CGCCACCTCTGACTTGAGCGTCGATTTTTGTGATGCTCGTCAGGGGGGCGGAGCCTATGGAAAAACGCCA
GCAACGCGGCCTTTTTACGGTTCCTGGCCTTTTGCTGGCCTTTTGCTCACATGTTCTTTCCTGCGTTATC
CCCTGATTCTGTGGATAACCGTATTACCGCCTTTGAGTGAGCTGATACCGCTCGCCGCAGCCGAACGACC
GAGCGCAGCGAGTCAGTGAGCGAGGAAGCGGAAGAGGGCCTGATGCGGTATTTTCTCCTTACGCATCTGT
CAGTGAGCGAGGAAGCGGAAGAGGGCCTGATGCGGTATTTTCTCCTTACGCATCTGTGCGGTATTTCACA
CCGCAATGGTGCACTCTCAGTACAATCTGCTCTGATGCCGCATAGTTAAGCCAGTATACACTCCGCTATC
GCTACGTGACTGGGTCATGGCTGCGCCCCGACACCCGCCAACACCCGCTGACGCGCCCTGACGGGCTTGT
CTGCTCCCGGCATCCGCTTACAGACAAGCTGTGACCGTCTCCGGGAGCTGCATGTGTCAGAGGTTTTCAC
CGTCATCACCGAAACGCGCGAGGCAGCTGCGGTAAAGCTCATCAGCGTGGTCGTGAAGCGATTCACAGAT
GTCTGCCTGTTCATCCGCGTCCAGCTCGTTGAGTTTCTCCAGAAGCGTTAATGTCTGGCTTCTGATAAAG
CGGGCCATGTTAAGGGCGGTTTTTTCCTGTTTGGTCACTGATGCCTCCGTGTAAGGGGGATTTCTGTTCA
TGGGGGTAATGATACCGATGAAACGAGAGAGGATGCTCACGATACGGGTTACTGATGATGAACATGCCCG
GTTACTGGAACGTTGTGAGGGTAAACAACTGGCGGTATGGATGCGGCGGGACCAGAGAAAAATCACTCAG
GGTCAATGCCAGCGCTTCGTTGATACAGATGTAGGTGTTCCACAGGGTAGCCAGCAGCATCCTGCGATGC
AGATCCGGAACATAATGGTGCAGGGCGCTGACTTCCGCGTTTCCAGACTTTACGAAACACGGAAACCGAA
GACCATTCATGTTGTTGCTCAGGTCGCAGACGTTTTGCAGCAGCAGTCGCTTCACGTTCGCTCGCGTATC
GGTGATTCATTCTGCTAACCAGTAAGGCAACCCCGCCAGCCTAGCCGGGTCCTCAACGACAGGAGCACGA
TCATGCGCACCCGTGGGGCCGCCATGCCGGCGATAATGGCCTGCTTCTCGCCGAAACGTTTGGTGGCGGG
ACCAGTGACGAAGGCTTGAGCGAGGGCGTGCAAGATTCCGAATACCGCAAGCGACAGGCCGATCATCGTC
GCGCTCCAGCGAAAGCGGTCCTCGCCGAAAATGACCCAGAGCGCTGCCGGCACCTGTCCTACGAGTTGCA
TGATAAAGAAGACAGTCATAAGTGCGGCGACGATAGTCATGCCCCGCGCCCACCGGAAGGAGCTGACTGG
GTTGAAGGCTCTCAAGGGCATCGGTCGAGATCCCGGTGCCTAATGAGTGAGCTAACTTACATTAATTGCG
TTGCGCTCACTGCCCGCTTTCCAGTCGGGAAACCTGTCGTGCCAGCTGCATTAATGAATCGGCCAACGCG
CGGGGAGAGGCGGTTTGCGTATTGGGCGCCAGGGTGGTTTTTCTTTTCACCAGTGAGACGGGCAACAGCT
GATTGCCCTTCACCGCCTGGCCCTGAGAGAGTTGCAGCAAGCGGTCCACGCTGGTTTGCCCCAGCAGGCG
AAAATCCTGTTTGATGGTGGTTAACGGCGGGATATAACATGAGCTGTCTTCGGTATCGTCGTATCCCACT
ACCGAGATATCCGCACCAACGCGCAGCCCGGACTCGGTAATGGCGCGCATTGCGCCCAGCGCCATCTGAT
CGTTGGCAACCAGCATCGCAGTGGGAACGATGCCCTCATTCAGCATTTGCATGGTTTGTTGAAAACCGGA
CATGGCACTCCAGTCGCCTTCCCGTTCCGCTATCGGCTGAATTTGATTGCGAGTGAGATATTTATGCCAG
CCAGCCAGACGCAGACGCGCCGAGAC
